Addgene plasmid #182491: Coexpressed Free GFP-NES
Purpose: Yeast integrative plasmid for expressing ERG20 (GAL10 promoter) and fusion protein GFP-AcNES1 (GAL7 promoter). Contains uracil auxotrophic marker (K. lactis URA3).
Depositing lab: Claudia Vickers. Depositing organization: University of Queensland. Publication: Metabolic flux enhancement from the translational fusion of terpene synthases is linked to terpene synthase accumulation. Cheah LC, Liu L, Stark T, Plan MR, Peng B, Lu Z, Schenk G, Sainsbury F, Vickers CE. Metab Eng. 2023 May;77:143-151. doi: 10.1016/j.ymben.2023.03.012. Epub 2023 Mar 28. PubMed 36990382.
Backbone
  Vector backbone: pILGFPB5A
  Vector type: Yeast Expression, Synthetic Biology ; Metabolic engineering
  Selectable markers: URA3
Growth in bacteria
  Bacterial resistance: Ampicillin, 100 μg/mL
  Growth temperature: 37°C
  Growth strain: DH5alpha
  Copy number: High Copy
Gene/Insert 1
  Gene/Insert name: FPPS (alt name: ERG20, wtERG20, farnesyl diphosphate synthase)
  Species: S. cerevisiae (budding yeast), Synthetic
  Insert size (bp): 1059
  Promoter: GAL10
  Cloning method: Gibson Cloning
  Sequencing primers: 5′ GTGGTAATGCCATGTAATATGATTATTAAAC; 3′ CTCAACAGTGCTCCGAAG
Gene/Insert 2
  Gene/Insert name: GFP-NES (alt name: yEGFP-AcNES1, nerolidol/linalool synthase)
  Species: Synthetic; Actinidia chinensis
  Insert size (bp): 2481
  Promoter: GAL7
  Cloning method: Gibson Cloning
  Sequencing primers: 5′ TAGTATTCGTTTGGTAAAGTAGAGG; 3′ GCATTGGCACGGTGCAACAC
Terms and licenses: Academic/Nonprofit Terms; Industry Terms: Not Available to Industry
Depositor comments: Please visit https://www.biorxiv.org/content/10.1101/2022.11.08.515726v1 for bioRxiv preprint.
How to cite: Coexpressed Free GFP-NES was a gift from Claudia Vickers (Addgene plasmid # 182491 ; http://n2t.net/addgene:182491 ; RRID:Addgene_182491)
