[The description below was written by a language model from this plasmid's Addgene catalogue record and pLannotate feature annotations shown in this document.]
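Description:
Coexpressed Free GFP-NES is a yeast integrative expression plasmid built on the pILGFPB5A backbone for metabolic engineering of terpene production in Saccharomyces cerevisiae. It is propagated in E. coli as a high-copy plasmid through a ColE1/pUC-type origin with ampicillin resistance (AmpR), and the feature table shows no yeast replication origin, consistent with chromosomal integration. Yeast transformants are selected by uracil prototrophy. The record specifies a Kluyveromyces lactis URA3 marker, which the automated annotation labels by homology as S. cerevisiae URA3. A short additional URA3 fragment is also annotated, but the record does not state the integration locus or mechanism. Remnants of lacZα, lac promoter/operator, bom and rop come from the cloning backbone.

The payload consists of two galactose-regulated cassettes. Farnesyl diphosphate synthase (wild-type ERG20) is expressed from the GAL10 promoter, annotated as the Gal4-regulated GAL1,10 region spanning the sequence origin. This enzyme condenses isopentenyl and allylic diphosphates to make farnesyl diphosphate. The second cassette uses the GAL7 promoter, which is not picked up in the feature table, to drive a fusion of yeast-enhanced GFP (annotated as GFPmut3) to AcNES1, the nerolidol/linalool synthase from Actinidia chinensis. The annotation tool matches this region to a strawberry homologue. AcNES1 converts farnesyl diphosphate to nerolidol, so ERG20 supplies its substrate while the GFP tag reports how much synthase accumulates. As the name indicates, the two enzymes are coexpressed as separate proteins rather than fused to each other. In the associated study of translational fusions of terpene synthases, the construct therefore appears to serve as an unfused comparison.
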