Features (pLannotate 1.2.2; 17 found; start..end, strand, type, name):
    653..1708    +  CDS            ERG20: FPPS_YEAST - Also known as BOT3, FDS1, FPP1. Experimental evidence at protein level: Swiss-Prot protein existence level 1. Catalyzes the sequential condensation of isopentenyl pyrophosphate with the allylic pyrophosphates, dimethylallyl pyrophosphate, and then with the resultant geranylpyrophosphate to the ultimate product farnesyl pyrophosphate. From Saccharomyces cerevisiae (strain ATCC 204508 / S288c) (Baker's yeast).
   2460..3170    +  CDS            GFPmut3: GFPmut3 is a basic (constitutively fluorescent) green fluorescent protein published in 1996, derived from Aequorea victoria. It is reported to be a very rapidly-maturing weak dimer.
   3360..4922    +  CDS            NES1_FRAAN: Experimental evidence at protein level: Swiss-Prot protein existence level 1. Involved in monoterpene (C10) and sesquiterpene (C15) biosynthesis. Converts geranyl diphosphate (GPP) into S-linalool and farnesyl diphosphate (FPP) into (3S)-E-nerolidol. Exclusively present and highly expressed in the fruit of cultivated (octaploid) varieties. From Fragaria ananassa (Strawberry) (Fragaria chiloensis x Fragaria virginiana).
   5228..6013    -  CDS            URA3: PYRF_YEAST - Experimental evidence at protein level: Swiss-Prot protein existence level 1. From Saccharomyces cerevisiae (strain ATCC 204508 / S288c) (Baker's yeast).
   6016..6179    -  promoter       URA3 promoter (fragment): S. cerevisiae URA3
   6186..6343    +  CDS            lacZα (fragment): LacZα fragment of β-galactosidase; lacZ fragment
   6349..6448    -  misc_feature   bom (fragment): basis of mobility region from pBR322
   6550..6585    -  CDS            rop (fragment): Rop protein, which maintains plasmids at low copy number; rop
   6680..6784    +  promoter       AmpR promoter: bla
   6785..7645    +  CDS            AmpR: β-lactamase; bla; confers resistance to ampicillin, carbenicillin, and related antibiotics
   7816..8404    +  rep_origin     ori: high-copy-number ColE1/pMB1/pBR322/pUC origin of replication
   8587..8679    +  CDS            lacI (fragment): lac repressor; lacI; The lac repressor binds to the lac operator to inhibit transcription in E. coli. This inhibition can be relieved by adding lactose or isopropyl-β-D-thiogalactopyranoside (IPTG).
   8692..8713    +  protein_bind   CAP binding site: CAP binding activates transcription in the presence of cAMP. E. coli catabolite activator protein
   8728..8758    +  promoter       lac promoter: promoter for the E. coli lac operon
   8766..8782    +  protein_bind   lac operator: The lac repressor binds to the lac operator to inhibit transcription in E. coli. This inhibition can be relieved by adding lactose or isopropyl-β-D-thiogalactopyranoside (IPTG). lac repressor encoded by lacI
   8936..9035    -  CDS            URA3 (fragment): orotidine-5'-phosphate decarboxylase, required for uracil biosynthesis; S. cerevisiae URA3; yeast auxotrophic marker, counterselectable with 5-fluoroorotic acid (5-FOA)
   9046..632     -  promoter       GAL1,10 promoter (across the origin): GAL1 and GAL10 genes of S. cerevisiae; divergent inducible promoter, regulated by Gal4
>Addgene plasmid #182491 | Coexpressed Free GFP-NES | addgene full sequence | sequence record 360449 | Addgene NGS Result
GTATAGAGGTATATTAACAATTTTTTGTTGATACTTTTATGACATTTGAATAAGAAGTAATACAAACCGA
AAATGTTGAAAGTATTAGTTAAAGTGGTTATGCAGCTTTTGCATTTATATATCTGTTAATAGATCAAAAA
TCATCGCTTCGCTGATTAATTACCCCAGAAATAAGGCTAAAAAACTAATCGCATTATTATCCTATGGTTG
TTAATTTGATTCGTTGATTTGAAGGTTTGTGGGGCCAGGTTACTGCCAATTTTTCCTCTTCATAACCATA
AAAGCTAGTATTGTAGAATCTTTATTGTTCGGAGCAGTGCGGCGCGAGGCACATCTGCGTTTCAGGAACG
CGACCGGTGAAGACCAGGACGCACGGAGGAGAGTCTTCCGTCGGAGGGCTGTCGCCCGCTCGGCGGCTTC
TAATCCGTACTTCAATATAGCAATGAGCAGTTAAGCGTATTACTGAAAGTTCCAAAGAGAAGGTTTTTTT
AGGCTAAGATAATGGGGCTCTTTACATTTCCACAACATATAAGTAAGATTAGATATGGATATGTATATGG
TGGTATTGCCATGTAATATGATTATTAAACTTCTTTGCGTCCATCCAAAAAAAAAAGTAAGAATTTTTGA
AAATTCAATATAAGGATCCAAAATGGCTTCAGAAAAAGAAATTAGGAGAGAGAGATTCTTGAACGTTTTC
CCTAAATTAGTAGAGGAATTGAACGCATCGCTTTTGGCTTACGGTATGCCTAAGGAAGCATGTGACTGGT
ATGCCCACTCATTGAACTACAACACTCCAGGCGGTAAGTTAAATAGAGGTTTGTCCGTTGTGGACACGTA
TGCTATTCTCTCCAACAAGACCGTTGAACAATTGGGGCAAGAAGAATACGAAAAGGTTGCTATTCTAGGT
TGGTGCATTGAGTTGTTGCAGGCTTACTTCTTGGTCGCCGATGATATGATGGACAAGTCCATTACCAGAA
GAGGCCAACCATGTTGGTACAAGGTTCCTGAAGTTGGGGAAATTGCCATCAATGACGCATTCATGTTAGA
GGCTGCTATCTACAAGCTTTTGAAATCTCACTTCAGAAACGAAAAATACTACATAGATATCACCGAATTG
TTCCATGAAGTCACCTTCCAAACCGAATTGGGCCAATTGATGGACTTAATCACTGCACCTGAAGACAAAG
TCGACTTGAGTAAGTTCTCCCTAAAGAAGCACTCCTTCATAGTTACTTTCAAGACTGCTTACTATTCTTT
CTACTTGCCTGTCGCATTGGCTATGTACGTTGCCGGTATCACAGATGAAAAGGATTTGAAACAAGCCAGA
GATGTCTTGATTCCATTGGGTGAATATTTCCAAATTCAAGATGACTACTTAGACTGCTTCGGTACCCCAG
AACAGATCGGTAAGATCGGTACAGATATCCAAGATAACAAATGTTCTTGGGTAATCAACAAGGCATTAGA
ACTTGCTTCCGCAGAACAAAGAAAGACTTTAGACGAAAATTACGGTAAGAAGGACTCAGTCGCAGAAGCC
AAATGCAAAAAGATTTTCAATGACTTGAAAATCGACCAGTTATACCACGAATATGAAGAGTCTGTTGCCA
AGGATTTGAAGGCCAAGATCTCCCAAGTCGACGAGTCTCGTGGCTTCAAAGCCGACGTCTTAACTGCGTT
TTTGAACAAAGTTTACAAGAGAAGCAAATAAAGATCTTTTGCCAGCTTACTATCCTTCTTGAAAATATGC
ACTCTATATCTTTTAGTTCTTAATTGCAACACATAGATTTGCTGTATAACGAATTTTATGCTATTTTTTA
AATTTGGAGTTCAGTGATAAAAGTGTCACAGCGAATTTCCTCACATGTAGGGACCGAATTGTTTACAAGT
TCTCTGTACCACCATGGAGACATCAAAAATTGAAAATCTATGGAAAGATATGGACGGTAGCAACAAGAAT
ATAGCACGAGCCGCGGAGTTCATTTCGTTACTTTTGATATCACTCACAACTATTGCGAAGCGCTTCAGTG
AAAAAATCATAAGGAAAAGTTGTAAATATTATTGGTAGTATTCGTTTGGTAAAGTAGAGGGGGTAATTTT
TCCCCTTTATTTTGTTCATACATTCTTAAATTGCTTTGCCTCTCCTTTTGGAAAGCTATACTTCGGAGCA
CTGTTGAGCGAAGGCTCATTAGATATATTTTCTGTCATTTTCCTTAACCCAAAAATAAGGGAAAGGGTCC
AAAAAGCGCTCGGACAACTGTTGACCGTGATCCGAAGGACTGGCTATACAGTGTTCACAAAATAGCCAAG
CTGAAAATAATGTGTAGCTATGTTCAGTTAGTTTGGCTAGCAAAGATATAAAAGCAGGTCGGAAATATTT
ATGGGCATTATTATGCAGAGCATCAACATGATAAAAAAAAACAGTTGAATATTCCCTCAAAAAGCTCAAA
ATGGGATCCTCTAAAGGTGAAGAATTATTCACTGGTGTTGTCCCAATTTTGGTTGAATTAGATGGTGATG
TTAATGGTCACAAATTTTCTGTCTCCGGTGAAGGTGAAGGTGATGCTACTTACGGTAAATTGACCTTAAA
ATTTATTTGTACTACTGGTAAATTGCCAGTTCCATGGCCAACCTTAGTCACTACTTTCGGTTATGGTGTT
CAATGTTTTGCGAGATACCCAGATCATATGAAACAACATGACTTTTTCAAGTCTGCCATGCCAGAAGGTT
ATGTTCAAGAAAGAACTATTTTTTTCAAAGATGACGGTAACTACAAGACCAGAGCTGAAGTCAAGTTTGA
AGGTGATACCTTAGTTAATAGAATCGAATTAAAAGGTATTGATTTTAAAGAAGATGGTAACATTTTAGGT
CACAAATTGGAATACAACTATAACTCTCACAATGTTTACATCATGGCTGACAAACAAAAGAATGGTATCA
AAGTTAACTTCAAAATTAGACACAACATTGAAGATGGTTCTGTTCAATTAGCTGACCATTATCAACAAAA
TACTCCAATTGGTGATGGTCCAGTCTTGTTACCAGACAACCATTACTTATCCACTCAATCTGCCTTATCC
AAAGATCCAAACGAAAAGAGAGACCACATGGTCTTGTTAGAATTTGTTACTGCTGCTGGTATTACCCATG
GTATGGATGAATTGTACAAAAGATCTGCTGGTGGAGGAGGTACTGGTGGTGCTGAGCTCATGGCTACCGC
AGCAGGTCCTATCGCAACTAACAACTCCCCACAAAACTCCAACGCTTACAGAACTCCAATCGCTCCTTCC
GTACCAATTACTCATAAATGGTCTATAGCTGAAGATTTGACATGTATTTCCAATCCTAGTAAGCACAATA
ACCCTCAAACTGGTTACAGATCATTTTCTGACGAATTATACGTTAAGTACGAAGAAAAGTTGGAAGATGT
TAGAAAAGCATTAAGAGAAGTTGAAGAAAACCCTTTGGAAGGTTTAGTTATGATAGACGCTTTGCAAAGA
TTGGGTATCGATTACCATTTCAGAGGTGAAATTGGTGCATTCTTGCAAAAGCAACAAATCATATCTTCAA
CTCCAGATGGTTACCCTGAACATGGTTTGTACGAAGTTTCAACATTGTTTAGATTCTTAAGACAAGAAGG
TCACAATGTTACCGCTGACGTCTTTAATAACTTCAAGGATAAGGAAGGTAGATTCAGATCAGAATTGTCA
ACAGATATTAGAGGTTTGATGTCCTTATACGAAGCAAGTCAATTGAGAATAGAAGGTGAAGACATCTTAG
ATCAAGCTGCTGATTTCTCCAGTCAATTGTTAGGTAGATGGACAAAAGATCCTAATCATCACGAAGCCAG
ATTGGTTTCTAACACTTTAACACATCCATACCACAAGTCATTGGCTACCTTTATGGGTCAAAAATTGTCC
TACATGAACTGCAAGGGTCCAAACTGGGACGGTGTCGATAATTTGCAAGAATTAGCTAAGATGGATTTGA
CTATCGTACAAAGTATCCATCAAAAGGAAGTATTCCAAGTTTCTCAATGGTGGAAGGATACAGGTTTAGC
CAATGAATTGAAATTGGCTAGAAACCAACCATTGAAGTGGTATATGTGGCCTATGGCCGCTTTAACCGAT
CCAAGATTCAGTGAAGAAAGAGTTGAATTAACTAAGCCTATTTCTTTTATATACATCATAGATGACATCT
TCGACGTCTATGGTACCATTGAAGAATTGACCTTGTTTACTGATGCAGTTAATAGATGGGAATTGTCTGC
CGTCGAACAATTACCAGACTACATGAAAGTATGTTTCAAGGCTTTGTACGATGTTACCAACGAAATCGCA
TACAAAATCTATAAAAAGCATGGTCAAAACCCTATTGATTCCTTGCAAAAGACTTGGGCTAGTTTGTGCA
ATGCATTTTTAGTTGAAGCAAAGTGGTTCGCCTCTGGTCACTTGCCAAATGCAGAAGAATACTTAAAGAA
CGGTATCATCTCTTCAGGTGTTCATGTTGTCTTGGCCCACATGTTTTTCTTGTTAGGTGACGGTATTACA
CAAGAATCAGTTGATTTGGTAGATGACTATCCAGGTATTTCCACAAGTATCGCAACCATTTTGAGATTAT
CTGATGACTTGGGTTCAGCCAAAGATGAAGACCAAGATGGTTATGATGGTTCTTACATCGAATGTTACAT
GAAGGAACATAAGGGTTCCAGTGTCGATTCAGCCAGAGAAGAAGTAATAAGAATGATCTCCGAAGCATGG
AAATGTTTGAATAAGGAATGCTTATCACCAAACCCTTTTTCTGAATCATTCAGAATAGGTTCCTTGAATA
TGGCTAGAATGATCCCTATGATGTACTCTTACGATGACAACCATAACTTGCCAATTTTAGAAGAACACAT
GAAGGCAATGATCTATAACACATCTTTATAACTCGAGATAGATTAATTTAAACAGTATATGTACAGTTTT
ATATATATATATATATATATACATATATAAAGAAACCTGTGCGTTTTTTGTATTTTCAAATACATTTAGT
TTTGGCGCCACTTCTATAAAAGGTCTCATGATATTGTTACTCTAGAGATCCCAATACAACAGATCACGTG
ATCTTTTTGTAAGATGAAGTTGAAGTAGTGTTGCACCGTGCCAATGCAGGTGGCTATTAGATTAAATATG
TGATTTGTTCTATTAAGTTTCCTGTATAATTAATGGGGAGCGCTGATTCTCTTTTGGTACGCTTCCCATC
CAGCATTTCTGTATCTTTCACCTTCAACCTTAGGATCTCTACCCTTGGCGAAAAGTCCTCTGCCAACAAT
GATGATATCTGATCCACCACTTACAACTTCGTCGACGGTTCTGTACTGCTGACCCAATGCATCGCCTTTG
TCGTCTAAACCTACACCTGGGGTCATGATTAGCCAATCAAACCCTTCTTCTCTTCCTCCCATATCGTTCT
GAGCAATGAACCCAATAACGAAATCTTTATCACTCTTTGCAATATCAACGGTACCCTTAGTATATTCACC
GTGTGCTAGAGAACCCTTGGAAGACAATTCAGCAAGCATCAATAATCCCCTTGGTTCTTTGGTGACCTCT
TGCGCACCTTGTTTCAAGCCAGCAACAATACCAGCACCAGTAACCCCGTGGGCGTTGGTGATATCAGACC
ATTCTGCGATACGGTAAACGCCCGATGTATATTGTAATTTGACTGTGTTACCGATATCGGCGAATTTTCT
GTCCTCAAATATCAAGAACTTGTATTTCTCTGCCAATGCTTTCAATGGAACGACAGTACCCTCATAACTG
AAATCATCCAAGATATCAACGTGTGTTTTCAAAAGGCAAATGTATGGACCCAACGTTTCAACAAGTTTCA
ATAGCTCATCAGTCGAACGAACGTCAAGAGAAGCACACAAATTGGTCTTCTTTTCATCCATTAAACGTAA
AAGTTTCGATGCAACCGGACTTGCATGAGTCTCAGCTCTACTGGTATATGATTTTGTGGACATGTTTTAT
CTTCGTTTCCTGCAGGTTTTTGTTCTGTGCAGTTGGGTTAAGAATACTGGGCAATTTCATGTTTCTTCAA
CACTACATATGCGTATATATACCAATCTAAGTCTGTGCTCCTTCCTTCGTTCTTCCTTCTGTTCGGAGAT
TACCGAATCAAAAAAATTTAAATGAATTCACTGGCCGTCGTTTTACAACGTCGTGACTGGGAAAACCCTG
GCGTTACCCAACTTAATCGCCTTGCAGCACATCCCCCTTTCGCCAGCTGGCGTAATAGCGAAGAGGCCCG
CACCGATCGCCCTTCCCAACAGTTGCGCAGCCTGAATGGCGAATGGCGCCTGATGCGGTATTTTCTCCTT
ACGCATCTGTGCGGTATTTCACACCGCATATGGTGCACTCTCAGTACAATCTGCTCTGATGCCGCATAGT
TAAGCCAGCCCCGACACCCGCCAACACCCGCTGACGCGCCCTGACGGGCTTGTCTGCTCCCGGCATCCGC
TTACAGACAAGCTGTGACCGTCTCCGGGAGCTGCATGTGTCAGAGGTTTTCACCGTCATCACCGAAACGC
GCGAGACGAAAGGGCCTCGTGATACGCCTATTTTTATAGGTTAATGTCATGATAATAATGGTTTCTTAGA
CGTCAGGTGGCACTTTTCGGGGAAATGTGCGCGGAACCCCTATTTGTTTATTTTTCTAAATACATTCAAA
TATGTATCCGCTCATGAGACAATAACCCTGATAAATGCTTCAATAATATTGAAAAAGGAAGAGTATGAGT
ATTCAACATTTCCGTGTCGCCCTTATTCCCTTTTTTGCGGCATTTTGCCTTCCTGTTTTTGCTCACCCAG
AAACGCTGGTGAAAGTAAAAGATGCTGAAGATCAGTTGGGTGCACGAGTGGGTTACATCGAACTGGATCT
CAACAGCGGTAAGATCCTTGAGAGTTTTCGCCCCGAAGAACGTTTTCCAATGATGAGCACTTTTAAAGTT
CTGCTATGTGGCGCGGTATTATCCCGTATTGACGCCGGGCAAGAGCAACTCGGTCGCCGCATACACTATT
CTCAGAATGACTTGGTTGAGTACTCACCAGTCACAGAAAAGCATCTTACGGATGGCATGACAGTAAGAGA
ATTATGCAGTGCTGCCATAACCATGAGTGATAACACTGCGGCCAACTTACTTCTGACAACGATCGGAGGA
CCGAAGGAGCTAACCGCTTTTTTGCACAACATGGGGGATCATGTAACTCGCCTTGATCGTTGGGAACCGG
AGCTGAATGAAGCCATACCAAACGACGAGCGTGACACCACGATGCCTGTAGCAATGGCAACAACGTTGCG
CAAACTATTAACTGGCGAACTACTTACTCTAGCTTCCCGGCAACAATTAATAGACTGGATGGAGGCGGAT
AAAGTTGCAGGACCACTTCTGCGCTCGGCCCTTCCGGCTGGCTGGTTTATTGCTGATAAATCTGGAGCCG
GTGAGCGTGGGTCTCGCGGTATCATTGCAGCACTGGGGCCAGATGGTAAGCCCTCCCGTATCGTAGTTAT
CTACACGACGGGGAGTCAGGCAACTATGGATGAACGAAATAGACAGATCGCTGAGATAGGTGCCTCACTG
ATTAAGCATTGGTAACTGTCAGACCAAGTTTACTCATATATACTTTAGATTGATTTAAAACTTCATTTTT
AATTTAAAAGGATCTAGGTGAAGATCCTTTTTGATAATCTCATGACCAAAATCCCTTAACGTGAGTTTTC
GTTCCACTGAGCGTCAGACCCCGTAGAAAAGATCAAAGGATCTTCTTGAGATCCTTTTTTTCTGCGCGTA
ATCTGCTGCTTGCAAACAAAAAAACCACCGCTACCAGCGGTGGTTTGTTTGCCGGATCAAGAGCTACCAA
CTCTTTTTCCGAAGGTAACTGGCTTCAGCAGAGCGCAGATACCAAATACTGTTCTTCTAGTGTAGCCGTA
GTTAGGCCACCACTTCAAGAACTCTGTAGCACCGCCTACATACCTCGCTCTGCTAATCCTGTTACCAGTG
GCTGCTGCCAGTGGCGATAAGTCGTGTCTTACCGGGTTGGACTCAAGACGATAGTTACCGGATAAGGCGC
AGCGGTCGGGCTGAACGGGGGGTTCGTGCACACAGCCCAGCTTGGAGCGAACGACCTACACCGAACTGAG
ATACCTACAGCGTGAGCTATGAGAAAGCGCCACGCTTCCCGAAGGGAGAAAGGCGGACAGGTATCCGGTA
AGCGGCAGGGTCGGAACAGGAGAGCGCACGAGGGAGCTTCCAGGGGGAAACGCCTGGTATCTTTATAGTC
CTGTCGGGTTTCGCCACCTCTGACTTGAGCGTCGATTTTTGTGATGCTCGTCAGGGGGGCGGAGCCTATG
GAAAAACGCCAGCAACGCGGCCTTTTTACGGTTCCTGGCCTTTTGCTGGCCTTTTGCTCACATGTTCTTT
CCTGCGTTATCCCCTGATTCTGTGGATAACCGTATTACCGCCTTTGAGTGAGCTGATACCGCTCGCCGCA
GCCGAACGACCGAGCGCAGCGAGTCAGTGAGCGAGGAAGCGGAAGAGCGCCCAATACGCAAACCGCCTCT
CCCCGCGCGTTGGCCGATTCATTAATGCAGCTGGCACGACAGGTTTCCCGACTGGAAAGCGGGCAGTGAG
CGCAACGCAATTAATGTGAGTTAGCTCACTCATTAGGCACCCCAGGCTTTACACTTTATGCTTCCGGCTC
GTATGTTGTGTGGAATTGTGAGCGGATAACAATTTCACACAGGAAACAGCTATGACCATGATTACGCCAA
GCTTGCATGCATTTAAATCATTACGACCGAGATTCCCGGGTAATAACTGATATAATTAAATTGAAGCTCT
AATTTGTGAGTTTAGTATACATGCATTTACTTATAATACAGTTTTTTAGTTTTGCTGGCCGCATCTTCTC
AAATATGCTTCCCAGCCTGCTTTTCTGTAACGTTCACCCTCTACCTTAGCATCCCTTCCCTTTGCAAATA
GTCCTACTAGTTATAGTTTTTTCTCCTTGACGTTAAA
